Addgene plasmid #57799: PA-mCherry-miniSOG-VE-Cadherin-N-10
Purpose: Localization: Tight Junctions, Excitation: 448 / 473, Emission: 500 / 528
Depositing lab: Michael Davidson. Depositing organization: Florida State University, Tallahassee. Publication: A genetically encoded tag for correlated light and electron microscopy of intact cells, tissues, and organisms. Shu X, Lev-Ram V, Deerinck TJ, Qi Y, Ramko EB, Davidson MW, Jin Y, Ellisman MH, Tsien RY. PLoS Biol. 2011 Apr;9(4):e1001041. doi: 10.1371/journal.pbio.1001041. Epub 2011 Apr 5. PubMed 21483721.
Backbone
  Vector backbone: PA-mCherry-miniSOG-N1
  Backbone size w/o insert (bp): 4750
  Vector type: Mammalian Expression
  Selectable markers: Neomycin (select with G418)
Growth in bacteria
  Bacterial resistance: Kanamycin, 50 μg/mL
  Growth temperature: 37°C
  Growth strain: DH5alpha
  Copy number: High Copy
Gene/Insert
  Gene/Insert name: VE-Cadherin (alt name: X79981.1)
  Species: H. sapiens (human)
  Entrez Gene: CDH5 (a.k.a. 7B4, CD144)
  Promoter: CMV
  Tag / fusion protein: PA-mCherry-miniSOG (C terminal on backbone)
  Cloning method: Unknown
  Sequencing primers: 5′ CMV-F; 3′ SV40pA-R
Terms and licenses: Academic/Nonprofit Terms; Industry Terms: Not Available to Industry
Depositor comments: . Excitation = 448 / 473; Emission = 500 / 528
How to cite: PA-mCherry-miniSOG-VE-Cadherin-N-10 was a gift from Michael Davidson (Addgene plasmid # 57799 ; http://n2t.net/addgene:57799 ; RRID:Addgene_57799)
