[The description below was written by a language model from this plasmid's Addgene catalogue record.]
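Description:
PA-mCherry-miniSOG-VE-Cadherin-N-10 is a mammalian expression plasmid built on the PA-mCherry-miniSOG-N1 backbone (about 4.75 kb without the insert), an N1-style fusion vector in which the gene of interest is placed upstream of the tag. It is maintained as a high-copy plasmid in E. coli under kanamycin selection, and it carries a neomycin resistance marker so that transfected mammalian cells can be selected with G418. No feature table accompanies the record, so the origin of replication and other backbone elements are not listed. The 3′ sequencing primer name suggests an SV40 polyadenylation signal downstream of the expression cassette.

The payload is human VE-cadherin (CDH5, also known as CD144), the endothelial cadherin of cell–cell junctions, expressed from the CMV promoter. It is fused at its C terminus to a tandem PA-mCherry-miniSOG tag, which places the tag on the cytoplasmic tail and leaves the N-terminal extracellular portion of the cadherin unmodified. PA-mCherry is a photoactivatable red fluorescent protein. miniSOG is a small flavin-binding green fluorescent tag that generates singlet oxygen on illumination, which allows photo-oxidation of diaminobenzidine into an electron-dense deposit for electron microscopy. The listed excitation (448/473 nm) and emission (500/528 nm) values correspond to miniSOG. The "10" in the name probably refers to the linker length between cadherin and tag, but the record does not state this, and the cloning method is given as unknown.

The catalogue describes the construct as a localization marker, labelling its target as tight junctions. It is suited to marking endothelial junctions in live or fixed cells and to correlated light and electron microscopy of the same structures.
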