>Addgene plasmid #57799 | PA-mCherry-miniSOG-VE-Cadherin-N-10 | addgene partial sequence | sequence record 133115 | SV40pA-R 5'-GAAATTTGTGATGCTATTGC-3'
GTTAACAACAACAATTGCATTCATTTTATGTTTCAGGTTCAGGGGGAGGTGTGGGAGGTTTTTTAAAGCA
AGTAAAACCTCTACAAATGTGGTATGGCTGATTATGATCTAGAGTCGCGGCCGCTTAGCCGTCCAGCTGC
ACGCCGATGAAGTACTGCAGCTCGCCCTTCTGGTCGCGCATGGGCTGCAGGTGCAGCAGGTTCCAGAACT
TCTTGCCGCTCTTGGTGTAGTTGATCAGCTGCACGGTGATCTCGCGCTGGTCGCGGATGGCGTCGCGGAT
CTTCTGCACGGTGGCCTGGTCGGTCTCGGGGCCCTGCAGGAAGCGGCCGTTGCGGCCCAGGATCTCCTCT
CTGCTGTACTCGGTCAGCTCCAGGAAGCCGTCGCTGGCGAAGATGATGGGGTTGTCGGGCAGGCGGGGGT
CGGTGATCACGAAGCTCTTCTCCATGCCGCCCTTGTACAGCTCGTCCATGCCGCCGGTGGAGTGGCGGCC
CTCGGCTCTCTCGTACTGCTCCACGATGGTGTAGTCCTCGTTGTGGCTGGTGATGTCCAGCTTGCGGTTG
ACGTTGTAGGCGCCGGGCAGCTGCACGGGCTTCTTGGCCTTGTAGGTGGTCTTGACCTCAGCGTCGTAGT
GGCCGCCGTCCTTCAGCTTCACTCTGGGCTTGACCTCGCCCTTCAGGGCGCCGTCCTCGGGGTACATCCG
CTCGGAGAGGGCCTCCCAGCCCATGGTCTTCTTCTGCATCACGGGGCCGTCGGAGGGGAAGTTGGTGCCG
CGCAGCTTCACCTTGTAGATGAA
