>Addgene plasmid #57799 | PA-mCherry-miniSOG-VE-Cadherin-N-10 | addgene partial sequence | sequence record 134058 | mCherry-R 5'-TTGGTCACCTTCAGCTTGG-3'
CCTCGATCTCGAACACGTGGCCGTTCACGGACCCCTCCATGTGCACCTTGAAGCGCATGAACTCCTTAAT
GATGGCCATGTTATCCTCCTCGCCCTTGCTCACCATGGTGGCGACCGGTGGATCCGTGCTTCCCGAATAC
AGCAGCTCCTCCCGGGGGTCCGAGCCGTACAGCTCAGCCAGCATCTTAAACCTGGGTCCCCAGTCGTTAA
GGAAGTCGTAATCCACGTCAGAGTCGGATGAGTCGGTGCCCAGGGAGCTGAGGGACTCGGCTATGGACTC
GGAGCCCTCGTAGCCGTAGATGTGCAGCGTGTCGTAGGGGGGGCCGTCGCCGTCGTGGTCCGCCTCGTCC
TTCTTCACCTCGATCATGGCTGCCATCTCCCCGGGCCCTCCGTGTGCCCCAGGCGCGTGCCTCGGTGGCT
TCTGCACCTGCGCATAGAGGGAAGGCCGGGCGTCCAGCGCGGGCCGCGGGGGCTTGGCCCCGCCGCGGCG
CACCGAGTTGAGCACCGACACATCGTAGCTGGTGGTGTCCATCTCGCCGCCGCCCTCCTCGTCGTAGGTG
ACCAGCTGCTCGTGGATCTCCGGCACGCTCTTGCCGTGCGCGCGGGCCTGCTTCCGGAGCCGCCGCCGCA
GGAAGATGAGCAGGGTGATCACTGTGATGGTGAGGATGCAGAGTAAGATGGCTACCACTGCCTGGATGCT
CACGCCCACCTGGGCGGCCATATCCTCGCAGAAGGTGAACTCGCCCTGCTCGTTGCACTTGCACACGGCC
ACGGTCAGCGTGCTGGTGCCCGTGCGACTTGGCATCCCATTGTCTGAGATGACCACGGGTAGGAAGTGGA
CCTTGGTATG
